>Addgene plasmid #113605 | PE_2: Plas_lac_bD | addgene full sequence | sequence record 221693 | Addgene NGS Result
AGTGCGCTCGAGCTTCCCAACCTTACCAGAGGGCGCCCCAGCTGGCAATTCCGACGTCTGTGTGGATCCC
TATCAGTGATAGAGATTCACACAGGGCCCTCGGACACCGAGGAGAATGTCAAGAGGCGAACACACAACGT
CTTGGAGCGCCAGAGGAGGAACGAGCTAAAACGGAGCTTTTTTGCCCTGCGTGACCAGATCCCGGAGTTG
GAAAACAATGAAAAGGCCCCCAAGGTAGTTATCCTTAAAAAAGCCACAGCATACATCCTGTCCGTCCAAG
CAGAGGAGCAAAAGCTCATTTCTGAAGAGGACTTGTTGCGGAAACGACGAGAACAGTTGAAACACAAACT
TGAACAGCTACGGAACTCTTGTGCGTAAGGAAAAGTAAGGAAAACGATTCCTTCTAACAGAAATGTCCTG
AGCAATCACCTATGAACTGTCGATTCGAGCCTAGCAAGGGTCCGGGTTCACCGAAATCTATCTCATTTGC
TAGTCTGACATGTGAGCGCTCACAATTTAAATTGAGCACAATTGTGAGCGGATAACAATTGCATGCCACT
TAAAAAGGAGATCAACAATGAAAGCAATTTTCGTACTGAAACATCTTAATCATGCTAAGGAGAAATACTA
GTATGCGTAAAGGCGAAGAGCTGTTCACTGGTGTCGTCCCTATTCTGGTGGAACTGGATGGTGATGTCAA
CGGTCATAAGTTTTCCGTGCGTGGCGAGGGTGAAGGTGACGCAACTAATGGTAAACTGACGCTGAAGTTC
ATCTGTACTACTGGTAAACTGCCGGTACCTTGGCCGACTCTGGTAACGACGCTGACTTATGGTGTTCAGT
GCTTTGCTCGTTATCCGGACCATATGAAGCAGCATGACTTCTTCAAGTCCGCCATGCCGGAAGGCTATGT
GCAGGAACGCACGATTTCCTTTAAGGATGACGGCACGTACAAAACGCGTGCGGAAGTGAAATTTGAAGGC
GATACCCTGGTAAACCGCATTGAGCTGAAAGGCATTGACTTTAAAGAAGACGGCAATATCCTGGGCCATA
AGCTGGAATACAATTTTAACAGCCACAATGTTTACATCACCGCCGATAAACAAAAAAATGGCATTAAAGC
GAATTTTAAAATTCGCCACAACGTGGAGGATGGCAGCGTGCAGCTGGCTGATCACTACCAGCAAAACACT
CCAATCGGTGATGGTCCTGTTCTGCTGCCAGACAATCACTATCTGAGCTACCAAAGCGTTCTGTCTAAAG
ATCCGAACGAGAAACGCGATCATATGGTTCTGCTGGAGTTCGTAACCGCAGCGGGCATCACGCATGGTAT
GGATGAACTGTACAAATGATGAAGCTTCCCCTACGTGCTGCTGAAGTTGCCCGCAACAGAGAGTGGAACC
AACCGGTGATACCACGATACTATGACTGAGAGTCAACGCCATGAGCGGCCTCATTTCTTATTCTGAGTTA
CAACAGTCCGCACCGCTGTCTCACACTGGCTCACCTTCGGGTGGGCCTTTCTGCGTTTATATACTAGAGA
GAGAATATAAAAAGCCAGATTATTAATCCGGCTTTTTTATTATTTCCTAGCTAGCCGGGGAAATGTGCGC
GGAACCCCTATTTGTTTATTTTTCTAAATACATTCAAATATGTATCCGCTCATGAATTAATTCTTAGAAA
AACTCATCGAGCATCAAATGAAACTGCAATTTATTCATATCAGGATTATCAATACCATATTTTTGAAAAA
GCCGTTTCTGTAATGAAGGAGAAAACTCACCGAGGCAGTTCCATAGGATGGCAAGATCCTGGTATCGGTC
TGCGATTCCGACTCGTCCAACATCAATACAACCTATTAATTTCCCCTCGTCAAAAATAAGGTTATCAAGT
GAGAAATCACCATGAGTGACGACTGAATCCGGTGAGAATGGCAAAAGTTTATGCATTTCTTTCCAGACTT
GTTCAACAGGCCAGCCATTACGCTCGTCATCAAAATCACTCGCATCAACCAAACCGTTATTCATTCGTGA
TTGCGCCTGAGCGAGACGAAATACGCGATCGCTGTTAAAAGGACAATTACAAACAGGAATCGAATGCAAC
CGGCGCAGGAACACTGCCAGCGCATCAACAATATTTTCACCTGAATCAGGATATTCTTCTAATACCTGGA
ATGCTGTTTTCCCGGGGATCGCAGTGGTGAGTAACCATGCATCATCAGGAGTACGGATAAAATGCTTGAT
GGTCGGAAGAGGCATAAATTCCGTCAGCCAGTTTAGTCTGACCATCTCATCTGTAACATCATTGGCAACG
CTACCTTTGCCATGTTTCAGAAACAACTCTGGCGCATCGGGCTTCCCATACAATCGATAGATTGTCGCAC
CTGATTGCCCGACATTATCGCGAGCCCATTTATACCCATATAAATCAGCATCCATGCTGGAATTTAATCG
CGGCCTAGAGCAAGACGTTTCCCGTTGAATATGGCTCATAACACCCCTTGTATTACTGTTTATGTAAGCA
GACAGTTTTATTGTTCATGACCAAAATCCCTTAACGTGAGTTTTCGTTCCACTGAGCGTCAGACCCCGTA
GAAAAGATCAAAGGATCTTCTTGAGATCCTTTTTTTCTGCGCGTAATCTGCTGCTTGCAAACAAAAAAAC
CACCGCTACCAGCGGTGGTTTGTTTGCCGGATCAAGAGCTACCAACTCTTTTTCCGAAGGTAACTGGCTT
CAGCAGAGCGCAGATACCAAATACTGTCCTTCTAGTGTAGCCGTAGTTAGGCCACCACTTCAAGAACTCT
GTAGCACCGCCTACATACCTCGCTCTGCTAATCCTGTTACCAGTGGCTGCTGCCAGTGGCGATAAGTCGT
GTCTTACCGGGTTGGACTCAAGACGATAGTTACCGGATAAGGCGCAGCGGTCGGGCTGAACGGGGGGTTC
GTGCACACAGCCCAGCTTGGAGCGAACGACCTACACCGAACTGAGATACCTACAGCGTGAGCTATGAGAA
AGCGCCACGCTTCCCGAAGGGAGAAAGGCGGACAGGTATCCGGTAAGCGGCAGGGTCGGAACAGGAGAGC
GCACGAGGGAGCTTCCAGGGGGAAACGCCTGGTATCTTTATAGTCCTGTCGGGTTTCGCCACCTCTGACT
TGAGCGTCGATTTTTGTGATGCTCGTCAGGGGGGCGGAGCCTATGGAAAAACGCCAGCAACGCGGCCTTT
TTACGGTTCCTGGCCTTTTGCTGGCCTTTTGCTCACATGTTCTTTCCTGCGTTATCCCCTGATTCTGTGG
ATAACCGTATTACCGCCTTTGAGTGAGCTGATACCGCTCGCCGCAGCCGAACGACCGAGCGCAGCGAGTC
AGTGAGCGAGGAAGCGGAAGAGCGCCTGATGCGGTATTTTCTCCTTACGCATCTGTGCGGTATTTCACAC
CGCAATGGTGCACTCTCAGTACAATCTGCTCTGATGCCGCATAGTTAAGCCAGTATACACTCCGCTATCG
CTACGTGACTGGGTCATGGCTGCGCCCCGACACCCGCCAACACCCGCTGACGCGCCCTGACGGGCTTGTC
TGCTCCCGGCATCCGCTTACAGACAAGCTGTGACCGTCTCCGGGAGCTGCATGTGTCAGAGGTTTTCACC
GTCATCACCGAAACGCGCGAGGCAGCTGCGGTAAAGCTCATCAGCGTGGTCGTGAAGCGATTCACAGATG
TCTGCCTGTTCATCCGCGTCCAGCTCGTTGAGTTTCTCCAGAAGCGTTAATGTCTGGCTTCTGATAAAGC
GGGCCATGTTAAGGGCGGTTTTTTCCTGTTTGGTCACTGATGCCTCCGTGTAAGGGGGATTTCTGTTCAT
GGGGGTAATGATACCGATGAAACGAGAGAGGATGCTCACGATACGGGTTACTGATGATGAACATGCCCGG
TTACTGGAACGTTGTGAGGGTAAACAACTGGCGGTATGGATGCGGCGGGACCAGAGCTC
Features (pLannotate 1.2.2; 13 found; start..end, strand, type, name):
     67..87      +  promoter       PLtetO-1 promoter (fragment): modified phage lambda PL promoter with tet operator sites (Lutz and Bujard, 1997)
    100..318     +  CDS            N-MYC2 (fragment): MYC2_MARMO - Protein inferred from homology: Swiss-Prot protein existence level 3. From Marmota monax (Woodchuck).
    286..315     +  CDS            Myc: Myc (human c-Myc proto-oncogene) epitope tag
    501..517     +  protein_bind   lac operator (symmetric) (fragment): The lac repressor binds to the lac operator to inhibit transcription in E. coli. This inhibition can be relieved by adding lactose or isopropyl-β-D-thiogalactopyranoside (IPTG). The symmetric lac operator was optimized for tight binding of lac repressor. lac repressor encoded by lacI
    532..548     +  protein_bind   lac operator: The lac repressor binds to the lac operator to inhibit transcription in E. coli. This inhibition can be relieved by adding lactose or isopropyl-β-D-thiogalactopyranoside (IPTG). lac repressor encoded by lacI
    633..1346    +  CDS            superfolder GFP: GFP variant that folds robustly even when fused to poorly folded proteins (Pédelacq et al., 2006)
   1498..1525    +  terminator     T7Te terminator: phage T7 early transcription terminator
   1608..1665    +  promoter       AmpR promoter (fragment): bla
   1674..2489    -  CDS            KanR: aminoglycoside phosphotransferase; aph(3')-Ia; confers resistance to kanamycin in bacteria or G418 (Geneticin®) in eukaryotes
   2611..3199    +  rep_origin     ori: high-copy-number ColE1/pMB1/pBR322/pUC origin of replication
   3385..3524    -  misc_feature   bom: basis of mobility region from pBR322
   3626..3817    -  CDS            rop: Rop protein, which maintains plasmids at low copy number; rop
   3858..3968    +  CDS            mbeC (fragment): MBEC_ECOLX - Experimental evidence at protein level: Swiss-Prot protein existence level 1. Required for efficient mobilization of ColE1 plasmid and is thus essential to promote the specific transfer of the plasmid during conjugation. Probably functions by inducing DNA bending, helping the MbeA relaxase to melt the DNA around the nic site and cleave the phosphodiester bond. Binds specifically double-stranded DNA (dsDNA) containing the ColE1 oriT but does not recognize the inverted repeat (IR). From Escherichia coli.
