[The description below was written by a language model from this plasmid's Addgene catalogue record and pLannotate feature annotations shown in this document.]
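Description:
PE_2: Plas_lac_bD is a bacterial expression plasmid of about 4 kb that serves as a fluorescent reporter for an engineered hybrid promoter. It is built on a pMB1-type backbone that retains the rop gene and the pBR322 bom (basis of mobility) region, along with a small fragment of the ColE1 mobilisation gene mbeC. Selection is by kanamycin through an aminoglycoside phosphotransferase (aph(3')-Ia) cassette. The catalogue lists the plasmid as high copy, although Rop normally acts to moderate the copy number of pMB1/ColE1 replicons.

The payload is the hybrid promoter Plas_lac_bD, an insert of under 100 bp by the catalogue sizes. The name suggests a combination of las quorum-sensing and lac regulatory elements. The feature table supports the lac part, showing two lac operator sites (one a fragment of the symmetric operator, one a standard operator) just upstream of a superfolder GFP coding sequence, which is followed by the phage T7Te early terminator. LacI binding at these operators would repress sfGFP transcription, with relief by IPTG. No las-responsive site is annotated, and neither lacI nor a las regulator is found on the plasmid, so these factors would have to be supplied by the host or another plasmid.

Upstream of the promoter region is a Myc-related sequence containing the Myc epitope tag, preceded by a PLtetO-1 fragment. The depositor notes that this tet operator stands in place of an expected lac operator between rop and myc, and that the change is not known to affect function. The construct comes from work on tuning the dynamic range of promoters controlled by ligand-inducible transcription factors, where sfGFP output would report promoter activity.
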