Addgene plasmid #113605: PE_2: Plas_lac_bD
Purpose: PE_2: Plas_lac_bD
Depositing lab: Matthew Bennett. Depositing organization: Rice University. Publication: Tuning the dynamic range of bacterial promoters regulated by ligand-inducible transcription factors. Chen Y, Ho JML, Shis DL, Gupta C, Long J, Wagner DS, Ott W, Josic K, Bennett MR. Nat Commun. 2018 Jan 4;9(1):64. doi: 10.1038/s41467-017-02473-5. PubMed 29302024.
Backbone
  Vector backbone: pmb1, +ROP
  Backbone size w/o insert (bp): 3886
  Total vector size (bp): 3971
  Vector type: Bacterial Expression
Growth in bacteria
  Bacterial resistance: Kanamycin, 50 μg/mL
  Growth temperature: 37°C
  Growth strain: DH5alpha
  Copy number: High Copy
Gene/Insert
  Gene/Insert name: Hybrid Promoter : Plas_lac_bD
  Promoter: Hybrid Promoter : Plas_lac_bD
  Cloning method: Gateway Cloning
  Sequencing primers: 5′ CATTTCTGAAGAGGACTTGTTGCG; 3′ CTTCACCCTCGCCACGCACG
Terms and licenses: Academic/Nonprofit Terms; Industry Terms: Not Available to Industry
Depositor comments: Note: Plasmid contains a tet operator instead of a lac operator between rop and myc. This change is not known to affect plasmid function.
How to cite: PE_2: Plas_lac_bD was a gift from Matthew Bennett (Addgene plasmid # 113605 ; http://n2t.net/addgene:113605 ; RRID:Addgene_113605)
