>Addgene plasmid #113605 | PE_2: Plas_lac_bD | depositor partial sequence | sequence record 214398 | Hybrid Promoter: Plas_lac_bD
TCGATTCGAGCCTAGCAAGGGTCCGGGTTCACCGAAATCTATCTCATTTGCTAGTCTGACATGTGAGCGC
TCACAATTTAAATTGAGCACAATTGTGAGCGGATAACAATTGCATGC
