>Addgene plasmid #113605 | PE_2: Plas_lac_bD | depositor partial sequence | sequence record 214399 | sfYFP
ATGCGTAAAGGCGAAGAGCTGTTCACTGGTGTCGTCCCTATTCTGGTGGAACTGGATGGTGATGTCAACG
GTCATAAGTTTTCCGTGCGTGGCGAGGGTGAAGGTGACGCAACTAATGGTAAACTGACGCTGAAGTTCAT
CTGTACTACTGGTAAACTGCCGGTACCTTGGCCGACTCTGGTAACGACGCTGACTTATGGTGTTCAGTGC
TTTGCTCGTTATCCGGACCATATGAAGCAGCATGACTTCTTCAAGTCCGCCATGCCGGAAGGCTATGTGC
AGGAACGCACGATTTCCTTTAAGGATGACGGCACGTACAAAACGCGTGCGGAAGTGAAATTTGAAGGCGA
TACCCTGGTAAACCGCATTGAGCTGAAAGGCATTGACTTTAAAGAAGACGGCAATATCCTGGGCCATAAG
CTGGAATACAATTTTAACAGCCACAATGTTTACATCACCGCCGATAAACAAAAAAATGGCATTAAAGCGA
ATTTTAAAATTCGCCACAACGTGGAGGATGGCAGCGTGCAGCTGGCTGATCACTACCAGCAAAACACTCC
AATCGGTGATGGTCCTGTTCTGCTGCCAGACAATCACTATCTGAGCTACCAAAGCGTTCTGTCTAAAGAT
CCGAACGAGAAACGCGATCATATGGTTCTGCTGGAGTTCGTAACCGCAGCGGGCATCACGCATGGTATGG
ATGAACTGTACAAATGATGA
